Addgene plasmid #61044: pAE03
Purpose: (Empty Backbone) To construct C-terminal GFP fusions, single crossover integration vector
Depositing lab: Jan-Willem Veening. Depositing organization: University of Groningen. Publication: Cellular localization of choline-utilization proteins in Streptococcus pneumoniae using novel fluorescent reporter systems. Eberhardt A, Wu LJ, Errington J, Vollmer W, Veening JW. Mol Microbiol. 2009 Oct;74(2):395-408. doi: 10.1111/j.1365-2958.2009.06872.x. Epub 2009 Sep 8. PubMed 19737355.
Backbone
  Vector backbone: pJWV017
  Vector type: Bacterial Expression, Synthetic Biology
  Tag / fusion protein: GFP+ (C terminal on insert)
Growth in bacteria
  Bacterial resistance: Spectinomycin, 50 μg/mL
  Growth temperature: 37°C
  Growth strain: DH5alpha
  Growth instructions: Spectinomycin selection in E. coli, erythromycin selection in S. pneumoniae.
  Copy number: High Copy
Terms and licenses: Academic/Nonprofit Terms; Industry Terms: Not Available to Industry
How to cite: pAE03 was a gift from Jan-Willem Veening (Addgene plasmid # 61044 ; http://n2t.net/addgene:61044 ; RRID:Addgene_61044)
