[The description below was written by a language model from this plasmid's Addgene catalogue record, the feature table of its GenBank file and pLannotate feature annotations shown in this document.]
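Description:
pAE03 is an empty-backbone integration vector, derived from pJWV017, for building C-terminal GFP fusions in Streptococcus pneumoniae. It is propagated in E. coli as a high-copy plasmid from a ColE1/pUC-type origin. No replication origin for the Gram-positive host is annotated, which fits the stated single-crossover integration design: a fragment of the target gene cloned into the vector provides homology for Campbell-type recombination into the pneumococcal chromosome, so that the resident gene becomes fused to GFP.

Selection is dual. A spectinomycin adenylyltransferase gene (spc/ant1) is used in E. coli, and an erm rRNA methylase gene confers erythromycin resistance for selecting pneumococcal integrants. The automated annotation also detects an ampicillin resistance cassette with its promoter, although the catalogue lists only spectinomycin for E. coli.

The cloning region consists of a pUC18/19-type multiple cloning site immediately upstream of the GFP coding sequence. The catalogue calls this reporter GFP+, the depositor's record labels it gfp', and the annotation tool matches it to a Cycle 3-like GFP variant. Inserts placed in frame in the polylinker therefore receive the fluorescent tag at their C-terminus. A lac promoter, operator and CAP site lie upstream of the polylinker, and two annotated terminators follow gfp. The record does not state which promoter drives a fusion in S. pneumoniae.

Short matches to amyA, tetracycline resistance, lacI and other genes appear to be backbone remnants or low-confidence homology hits, and their function is not described. The depositor's GenBank file and the full sequence record differ slightly in length (9,474 versus 9,493 bp). The associated publication used such reporters to localize choline-utilization proteins in pneumococcal cells.
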