LOCUS       pAE03 9474 bp DNA CIRCULAR SYN 31-AUG-2009
DEFINITION  Ligation of Fragment 1 into Fragment 2
ACCESSION   pAE03
KEYWORDS    .
SOURCE      Unknown.
  ORGANISM  Unknown Unclassified.
REFERENCE   1 (bases 1 to 9474)
  AUTHORS   Self
  JOURNAL   Unpublished.
COMMENT     SECID/File created by SciEd Central, Scientific & Educational
            Software
FEATURES             Location/Qualifiers
     complement      (2077..2892)
                     /gene="spc" CDS
     complement      (5853..6590)
                     /gene="ery"
     CDS             7810..8517
                     /gene="gfp'" misc_feature
     complement      (8543..8631)
                     /gene="(null)"
                     /product="ter" misc_feature
     complement      (8638..8724)
                     /gene="ter"
BASE COUNT  2578 a 2087 c 1968 g 2841 t
ORIGIN
        1 aattcttgaa gacgaaaggg cctcgtgata cgcctatttt tataggttaa tgtcatgata
       61 ataatggttt cttagacgtc aggtggcact tttcggggaa atgtgcgcgg aacccctatt
      121 tgtttatttt tctaaataca ttcaaatatg tatccgctca tgagacaata accctgataa
      181 atgcttcaat aatattgaaa aaggaagagt atgagtattc aacatttccg tgtcgccctt
      241 attccctttt ttgcggcatt ttgccttcct gtttttgctc acccagaaac gctggtgaaa
      301 gtaaaagatg ctgaagatca gttgggtgca cgagtgggtt acatcgaact ggatctcaac
      361 agcggtaaga tccttgagag ttttcgcccc gaagaacgtt ttccaatgat gagcactttt
      421 aaagttctgc tatgtggcgc ggtattatcc cgtgttgacg ccgggcaaga gcaactcggt
      481 cgccgcatac actattctca gaatgacttg gttgagtact caccagtcac agaaaagcat
      541 cttacggatg gcatgacagt aagagaatta tgcagtgctg ccataaccat gagtgataac
      601 actgcggcca acttacttct gacaacgatc ggaggaccga aggagctaac cgcttttttg
      661 cacaacatgg gggatcatgt aactcgcctt gatcgttggg aaccggagct gaatgaagcc
      721 ataccaaacg acgagcgtga caccacgatg cctgcagcaa tggcaacaac gttgcgcaaa
      781 ctattaactg gcgaactact tactctagct tcccggcaac aattaataga ctggatggag
      841 gcggataaag ttgcaggacc acttctgcgc tcggcccttc cggctggctg gtttattgct
      901 gataaatctg gagccggtga gcgtgggtct cgcggtatca ttgcagcact ggggccagat
      961 ggtaagccct cccgtatcgt agttatctac acgacgggga gtcaggcaac tatggatgaa
     1021 cgaaatagac agatcgctga gataggtgcc tcactgatta agcattggta actgtcagac
     1081 caagtttact catatatact ttagattgat ttaaaacttc atttttaatt taaaaggatc
     1141 taggtgaaga tcctttttga taatctcatg accaaaatcc cttaacgtga gttttcgttc
     1201 cactgagcgt cagaccccgt agaaaagatc aaaggatctt cttgagatcc tttttttctg
     1261 cgcgtaatct gctgcttgca aacaaaaaaa ccaccgctac cagcggtggt ttgtttgccg
     1321 gatcaagagc tatcaactct ttttccgaag gtaactggct tcagcagagc gcagatacca
     1381 aatactgtcc ttctagtgta gccgtagtta ggccaccact tcaagaactc tgtagcaccg
     1441 cctacatacc tcgctctgct aatcctgtta ccagtggctg ctgccagtgg cgataagtcg
     1501 tgtcttaccg ggttggactc aagacgatag ttaccggata aggcgcagcg gtcgggctga
     1561 acggggggtt cgtgcacaca gcccagcttg gagcgaacga cctacaccga actgagatac
     1621 ctacagcgtg agctatgaga aagcgccacg cttcccgaag ggagaaaggc ggacaggtat
     1681 ccggtaagcg gcagggtcgg aacaggagag cgcacgaggg agcttccagg gggaaacgcc
     1741 tggtatcttt atagtcctgt cgggtttcgc cacctctgac ttgagcgtcg atttttgtga
     1801 tgctcgtcag gggggcggag cctatggaaa aacgccagca acgcggcccg acctcgagct
     1861 ggatacttcc cgtccgccag ggggacatgc cggcgatgct gaaggtcgcg cgcattcccg
     1921 atgaagaggc cggttaccgc ctgtttgagg atatagtaat ctttctaaat agctttggat
     1981 tggaggagta tggccactaa tactaagttc agctaataaa aaaatttgct aaagaactcc
     2041 agaaaagtaa gcacctgtta ttgcaataaa attagcctaa ttgagagaag tttctataga
     2101 atttttcata tacttaacga gtgctttcac ctttgaatat agtccttccc acttatcatc
     2161 acactctccc cgatagcctt ttctagctat atccagtaaa gttacatgct ctttaggtaa
     2221 aagaggtata gcccattctg cagcgacatc tttcgaggta atttcaccag tagtcactgt
     2281 ttgccacatt cgagctaggg ttaaaattac attacgctca tcacctttta tcccctcaat
     2341 tagttctggc aaagaatcct taattgctct tcgaatatct gtcaaaggta cggagacaag
     2401 tatacttgaa gaatcaggac caaatagaga aatactattc tttcttgctt gtgctaaaac
     2461 aatagccaaa tcaggatcat agcttggttc ctgaatttgt ccattctcaa attcacccct
     2521 gagccactca ccgtatataa attctctttt tggaggatat tgccaaggga caacttcact
     2581 cctatttata accgtaactt caagtggtct aacagaatcc gtatttccaa tctttcctga
     2641 tatagtcatt agtctttctg ttagtttttt tcgagttaat tgaggtaaac tatgattcac
     2701 gacgactaga acatctacat cgctgttaat gcgtaaacca ccatttactg ctgaaccaaa
     2761 tagatatact ccaactattg aacttccaaa taaatctttt acgattttta atgtttgaat
     2821 cgcttgattt ggtatttttc cgttaatcaa attgctcatg atttcacctc gttgattatg
     2881 ttcatataaa gtttatattg atactcaatt tacttaccct agattggaca tatacttaaa
     2941 ttactgttca ataaagctga ccgttagcgt ttaagtacat cctttcacaa tttgtctaca
     3001 gattaataat tattctttat tatacagatc gatcctctag acctaggcct taagatctga
     3061 tcatatgcat ccgcgggccc gggttaacgc gtaatccatg gatcaagaga caggatgagg
     3121 atcgtttcgc atgattgaac aagatggatt gcacgcaggt tctccggtgc cctgaatgaa
     3181 ctgcagaaag agctggtagt tggcgcactg ttcgaagaac tgccgatgtc cagtaagatt
     3241 cttactatgc tggttgaacc ggatgctggt aaagctactt gggttgctgc ttctacttat
     3301 ggtaccgata caactactgg tgaggaagtt aaaggagctc ttaaagaaat ccacttcagt
     3361 aggtggcccg gctccatgca ccgcgacgca acgcggggag gcagacaagg tatagggcgg
     3421 cgcctacaat ccatgccaac ccgttccatg tgctcgccga ggcggcataa atcgccgtga
     3481 cgatcagcgg tccagtgatc gaagttaggc tggtaagagc cgcgagcgat ccttgaagct
     3541 gtccctgatg gtcgtcatct acctgcctgg acagcatggc ctgcaacgcg ggcatcccga
     3601 tgccgccgga agcgagaaga atcataatgg ggaaggccat ccagcctcgc gtcgcgacta
     3661 agaaaatgcc gtcaaatccg ctcgccatga cttcactaac gatgcctttg aaaatcttca
     3721 agttcttttc tactaattca aggcgtgtct caccaggttt ttggtttgct ccggcgcaaa
     3781 tgcagacaat atcagcatcc ttgcagggta tgtttctctt tgatgtcttt ttgtttgtga
     3841 agtatttcac atttatattg tgcaacactt cacaaacttt tgcaagagaa aagttttgtc
     3901 tgatttatga acaaaaaaga aaccatcatt gatggtttct ttcggtaagt cccgtctagc
     3961 cttgccctca atggggaaga gaaccgctta agcccgagtc attatataaa ccatttagca
     4021 cgtaatcaaa gccaggctga ttctgaccgg gcacttgggc gctgccatta ttaaaaatca
     4081 cttttgcgtt ggttgtatcc gtgtccgcag gcagcgtcag cgtgtaaatt ccgtctgcat
     4141 ttttagtcat tggttttcca ggccaagatc cggtcaattc aattactcgg ctcccatcat
     4201 gtttatagat ataagcattt acctggctcc aatgattcgg attttgatag ccgatggttt
     4261 tggccgacgc tggatctctt ttaacaaaac tgtatttctc ggtcctcgtt acaccatcac
     4321 tgttcgttcc ttttaacatg atggtgtatg ttttgccaaa ttggatctcc ttttccgatt
     4381 gtgaattgat ctccatcctt aaacgcctgt cgtctggtcc attattgatt tgataaacgg
     4441 cttttgttgt attcgcatct gcacgcaagg taatcgtcag ttgatcattg aaagaatgtg
     4501 ttacacctgt tttgtaattc tcaaggaaaa catgaggcgc ttttgcaata tcatcaggat
     4561 aaagcacagc tacagacctg gcattgatcg tgcctgtcag tttaccatcg ttcacttgaa
     4621 atgaacccgc tccagcttta ttgtcatacc tgccatcagg caattttgtt gccgtattga
     4681 tagagacaga ggatgaacct gcatttgcca gcacaacgcc atgtgagccg cgctgattca
     4741 taaatatctg gttgtttcca ttcgggttcg agagttcctc aggctgtcca gccatcacat
     4801 tgtgaaatct attgaccgca gtgatagcct gatcttcaaa taaagcactc ccgcgatcgc
     4861 ctatttggct tttccccggg aacctcacac catttccgcc tccctcaggt ctggaaaaga
     4921 aaagaggcgt actgcctgaa cgagaagcta tcaccgccca gcctaaacgg atatcatcat
     4981 cgctcatcca tgtcgacgct ctcccttatg cgactcctgc attaggaagc agcccagtag
     5041 taggttgagg ccgttgagca ccgccgccgc aaggaatggt gcatgcaagg agatggcgcc
     5101 caacagtccc ccggccacgg ggcctgccac catacccacg ccgaaacaag cgctgaatca
     5161 ggctgccgat acggcgaaag cgatgatcca tgaaatgcgt cgtgagatgt cacgctatac
     5221 gtggaaatcc gcgatttatc ttgtactgac gatattcttc gtcctggctt cctgcgtgac
     5281 ggcatttacg tggtttatga atgacgggta tagccagatt gctgaaatgc agaggatgga
     5341 agcggtctgg caaaagaaag ccccgctggc tgacatatcg cgctgtgacg gaaagccctg
     5401 cgttaaggtg gacactcgca ctacgtatgg tgataaagag aatacctgga tgattattaa
     5461 gaaataacat catagagcac agaacgctgt gcgtcgatct ccggcggaga aagcattaat
     5521 taaacgtgtc ggggggatct gataacccca gcaaataaag gacattaagg atatggggtc
     5581 tgaaggccaa tagaacgaaa acgtacgtta gtgaagtaac tgtctgatat atcgaaacat
     5641 aatgtacatt ggaaaacgcc atcaaaacgg tgtcttttta atcgaaaatt ggcacttaac
     5701 ggactttctt gtctactaat cgatacaaat tccccgtagg cgctagggac ctctttagct
     5761 ccttggaagc tgtcagtagt atacctaata atttatctac attcccttta gtaacgtgta
     5821 actttccaaa tttacaaaag cgactcatag aattatttcc tcccgttaaa taatagataa
     5881 ctattaaaaa tagacaatac ttgctcataa gtaacggtac ttaaattgtt tactttggcg
     5941 tgtttcattg cttgatgaaa ctgattttta gtaaacagtt gacgatattc tcgattgacc
     6001 cattttgaaa caaagtacgt atatagcttc caatatttat ctggaacatc tgtggtatgg
     6061 cgggtaagtt ttattaagac actgtttact tttggtttag gatgaaagca ttccgctggc
     6121 agcttaagca attgctgaat cgagacttga gtgtgcaaga gcaaccctag tgttcggtga
     6181 atatccaagg tacgcttgta gaatccttct tcaacaatca gatagatgtc agacgcatgg
     6241 ctttcaaaaa ccactttttt aataatttgt gtgcttaaat ggtaaggaat actcccaaca
     6301 attttatacc tctgtttgtt agggaattga aactgtagaa tatcttggtg aattaaagtg
     6361 acacgagtat tcagttttaa tttttctgac gataagttga atagatgact gtctaattca
     6421 atagacgtta cctgtttact tattttagcc agtttcgtcg ttaaatgccc tttacctgtt
     6481 ccaatttcgt aaacggtatc ggtttctttt aaattcaatt gttttattat ttggttgagt
     6541 actttttcac tcgttaaaaa gttttgagaa tattttatat ttttgttcat gtaatcactc
     6601 cttcttaatt acaaattttt agcatctaat ttaacttcaa ttcctattat acaaaatttt
     6661 aagatactgc actatcaaca cactcttaag tttgcttcta agtcttattt ccataacttc
     6721 ttttacgttt ccgccattct ttgctgtttc gatttttatg atatggtgca agtcagcacg
     6781 aacacgaacc gtcttatctc ccattatatc tttttttgca ctgattggtg tatcatttcg
     6841 tttttctttt tgtgcgccta aatttcccac aatcactcac ttctttctat ttcttcttat
     6901 tcttatttta tcatcaacaa tcacaaatca cttgtgattt gtgataagtg atttgtgatt
     6961 aatatataaa agccctcttt aaagggcttt tatgtttatt ttgagaaaga tataaaatca
     7021 atatatccct tttctccgat ttttacaacg gcattgtagg actttctatc tttcgttttg
     7081 attcctttta ccagggtttc ttttccctct agtaattctt ttacatttgt tttggtgagt
     7141 tttttctttc taaaatgttc agctaaagta aacttacatt caggataatt tgaacaacca
     7201 taaaacgatt tttttaatac aatattgttg ccacacttag gacattttcc tacaatactt
     7261 ttttctgctt ctttttcttt ctgttcctgg taatcagaaa aatttagttt ttctatatcg
     7321 ttaggtacag cttccagtaa atgaacaatg aattttttga tattcgtaat aaagttctct
     7381 tgattgcctt ctcttttacc gatttttttt aaatacgttt cccatttagc cgtcatttca
     7441 gcactcgtta aaaggtgctg actttcaact gcctggcaca ataattttcc tttttcagtt
     7501 acaacaagct ccaatacgca aaccgcctct ccccgcgcgt tggccgattc attaatgcag
     7561 ctggcacgac aggtttcccg actggaaagc gggcagtgag cgcaacgcaa ttaatgtgag
     7621 ttagctcact cattaggcac cccaggcttt acactttatg cttccggctc gtatgttgtg
     7681 tggaattgtg agcggataac aatttcacac aggaaacagc tatgaccatg attacgccaa
     7741 gcttgcatgc ctgcaggtcg actctagagg atccccgggt accgagctcg aattcgcggc
     7801 cgcgctagca aaggagaaga acttttcact ggagttgtcc caattcttgt tgaattagat
     7861 ggtgatgtta atgggcacaa attttctgtc agtggagagg gtgaaggtga tgctacatac
     7921 ggaaagctta cccttaaatt tatttgcact actggaaaac tacctgttcc atggccaaca
     7981 cttgtcacta ctttgaccta tggtgttcaa tgcttttccc gttatccgga tcatatgaaa
     8041 cggcatgact ttttcaagag tgccatgccc gaaggttatg tacaggaacg cactatatct
     8101 ttcaaagatg acgggaacta caagacgcgt gctgaagtca agtttgaagg tgataccctt
     8161 gttaatcgta tcgagttaaa aggtattgat tttaaagaag atggaaacat tctcggacac
     8221 aaactcgagt acaactataa ctcacacaat gtatacatca cggcagacaa acaaaagaat
     8281 ggaatcaaag ctaacttcaa aattcgccac aacattgaag atggatccgt tcaactagca
     8341 gaccattatc aacaaaatac tccaattggc gatggccctg tccttttacc agacaaccat
     8401 tacctgtcga cacaatctgc cctttcgaaa gatcccaacg aaaagcgtga ccacatggtc
     8461 cttcttgagt ttgtaactgc tgctgggatt acacatggca tggatgagct ctacaaataa
     8521 taaggccggc caataaagat cctaggacgc cgccaagcca gcttaaaccc agctcaatga
     8581 gctgggtttt ttgtttgtta aaaatgaaga agaaactgtg aagcgtattt aactagtaaa
     8641 atctaagaca tatcatgatt tataaaaaca aaaaaacctt gcaggatatg caaggcttct
     8701 ggatgacccg tacgggattc gaactccgga tgtgagcgcc ggtcgctacc attaccagtt
     8761 ggtctggtgt caaaaataat aataaccggg caggccatgt ctgcccgtat ttcgcgtaag
     8821 gaaatccatt atgtactatc gatcagacca gtttttaatt tgtgtgtttc catgtgtcca
     8881 gtttggaata ctcttaacct cattggaaat cgcggcataa tcactggtgg tatgattgat
     8941 gaccgcgtca acaatgacct ttatgccata ttcttcagcg gctgcacaca tttctttaaa
     9001 ttcttgttca gtacctaagt aacggttgcc aatttgatac gatgtcggct gatacagcca
     9061 gtaccagttc gacatgcttt tatctccttg attcccttcc tttacttggt taatcggaga
     9121 tgtctgaatg gctgtatatc ctgcatcatg aatatccttc atattgtgtt ttaacgtatt
     9181 gaacgaccaa ttccatgcat gaagaatggt tccgcttttg atcgacggtg ctgtaagctc
     9241 attcgatttg ttcgccgttt cagcactcgc agccgccggt cctgccagaa ccaaatgaaa
     9301 cagcaataaa aatccagcga ataacggcag taaagaggtt ttgaatcgtt ttgcaaacat
     9361 tcttgacact ccttatttga ttttttgaag acttacttcg gagtcaaaaa tccctcttac
     9421 ttcattcttc cgcttcctcc tttcaaaccg atgtgaagac tggagaattt tgtt
//
