Features (pLannotate 1.2.2; 21 found; start..end, strand, type, name):
    106..210     +  promoter       AmpR promoter: bla
    211..1071    +  CDS            AmpR: β-lactamase; bla; confers resistance to ampicillin, carbenicillin, and related antibiotics
   1242..1830    +  rep_origin     ori: high-copy-number ColE1/pMB1/pBR322/pUC origin of replication
   1854..1943    +  CDS            str (fragment): STR_KLEPN - Protein inferred from homology: Swiss-Prot protein existence level 3. The aminoglycoside phosphotransferases achieve inactivation of their antibiotic substrates by phosphorylation. From Klebsiella pneumoniae.
   2080..2859    -  CDS            ant1: S9AD_STAAN - Also known as spc1. Experimental evidence at protein level: Swiss-Prot protein existence level 1. Mediates bacterial resistance to the antibiotic spectinomycin but not streptomycin. From Staphylococcus aureus (strain N315).
   3131..3167    +  CDS            NeoR/KanR (fragment): aminoglycoside phosphotransferase confers resistance to neomycin, kanamycin, and G418 (Geneticin®)
   3178..3360    +  CDS            D20 (fragment): CAPSD_BPT5 - Experimental evidence at protein level: Swiss-Prot protein existence level 1. Major capsid protein that self-associates to form 120 hexamers and 11 pentamers, building the T=13 icosahedral capsid which about 860 Angstroms in diameter. Responsible for its self-assembly into a procapsid. The phage does not need to encode a separate scaffolfing protein because its capsid protein contains the delta domain that carries that function. The capsid gains its final stability through the reorganization of the subunits that takes place upon expansion. DNA encapsidation through the portal trig
   3361..3657    -  CDS            TcR (fragment): tetracycline efflux protein; tet; confers resistance to tetracycline
   3650..3802    -  CDS            ldh (fragment): LDH_MYCPN - Experimental evidence at protein level: Swiss-Prot protein existence level 1. Catalyzes the conversion of lactate to pyruvate. From Mycoplasma pneumoniae (strain ATCC 29342 / M129).
   4064..4993    -  CDS            amyA (fragment): AMY_BUTFI - Protein inferred from homology: Swiss-Prot protein existence level 3. From Butyrivibrio fibrisolvens.
   4989..5151    -  CDS            TcR (fragment): tetracycline efflux protein; tet; confers resistance to tetracycline
   5174..5461    +  CDS            RLX2_SALTM (fragment): Protein predicted: Swiss-Prot protein existence level 4. This protein is probably required for relaxation complex formation. From Salmonella typhimurium.
   5853..6587    -  CDS            erm: ERM_STREE - Experimental evidence at protein level: Swiss-Prot protein existence level 1. This protein produces a dimethylation of the adenine residue at position 2085 in 23S rRNA, resulting in reduced affinity between ribosomes and macrolide-lincosamide-streptogramin B antibiotics. From Streptococcus pneumoniae.
   7140..7433    -  CDS            topA (fragment): TOP1_METJA - Protein inferred from homology: Swiss-Prot protein existence level 3. Releases the supercoiling and torsional tension of DNA, which is introduced during the DNA replication and transcription, by transiently cleaving and rejoining one strand of the DNA duplex. Introduces a single-strand break via transesterification at a target site in duplex DNA. The scissile phosphodiester is attacked by the catalytic tyrosine of the enzyme, resulting in the formation of a DNA- (5'-phosphotyrosyl)-enzyme intermediate and the expulsion of a 3'-OH DNA strand. The free DNA strand then undergoes pass
   7508..7596    +  CDS            lacI (fragment): lac repressor; lacI; The lac repressor binds to the lac operator to inhibit transcription in E. coli. This inhibition can be relieved by adding lactose or isopropyl-β-D-thiogalactopyranoside (IPTG).
   7609..7630    +  protein_bind   CAP binding site: CAP binding activates transcription in the presence of cAMP. E. coli catabolite activator protein
   7645..7675    +  promoter       lac promoter: promoter for the E. coli lac operon
   7683..7699    +  protein_bind   lac operator: The lac repressor binds to the lac operator to inhibit transcription in E. coli. This inhibition can be relieved by adding lactose or isopropyl-β-D-thiogalactopyranoside (IPTG). lac repressor encoded by lacI
   7736..7792    -  misc_feature   MCS: pUC18/19 multiple cloning site
   7801..8517    +  CDS            Cycle 3 GFP: Cycle 3 GFP (Crameri et al., 1996) mammalian codon-optimized
   8924..9289    -  CDS            amyA (fragment): AMY_BUTFI - Protein inferred from homology: Swiss-Prot protein existence level 3. From Butyrivibrio fibrisolvens.
>Addgene plasmid #61044 | pAE03 | depositor full sequence | sequence record 104118 | pAE03 sequence 9493 bps
AATTCTTGAAGACGAAAGGGCCTCGTGATACGCCTATTTTTATAGGTTAATGTCATGATAATAATGGTTT
CTTAGACGTCAGGTGGCACTTTTCGGGGAAATGTGCGCGGAACCCCTATTTGTTTATTTTTCTAAATACA
TTCAAATATGTATCCGCTCATGAGACAATAACCCTGATAAATGCTTCAATAATATTGAAAAAGGAAGAGT
ATGAGTATTCAACATTTCCGTGTCGCCCTTATTCCCTTTTTTGCGGCATTTTGCCTTCCTGTTTTTGCTC
ACCCAGAAACGCTGGTGAAAGTAAAAGATGCTGAAGATCAGTTGGGTGCACGAGTGGGTTACATCGAACT
GGATCTCAACAGCGGTAAGATCCTTGAGAGTTTTCGCCCCGAAGAACGTTTTCCAATGATGAGCACTTTT
AAAGTTCTGCTATGTGGCGCGGTATTATCCCGTGTTGACGCCGGGCAAGAGCAACTCGGTCGCCGCATAC
ACTATTCTCAGAATGACTTGGTTGAGTACTCACCAGTCACAGAAAAGCATCTTACGGATGGCATGACAGT
AAGAGAATTATGCAGTGCTGCCATAACCATGAGTGATAACACTGCGGCCAACTTACTTCTGACAACGATC
GGAGGACCGAAGGAGCTAACCGCTTTTTTGCACAACATGGGGGATCATGTAACTCGCCTTGATCGTTGGG
AACCGGAGCTGAATGAAGCCATACCAAACGACGAGCGTGACACCACGATGCCTGCAGCAATGGCAACAAC
GTTGCGCAAACTATTAACTGGCGAACTACTTACTCTAGCTTCCCGGCAACAATTAATAGACTGGATGGAG
GCGGATAAAGTTGCAGGACCACTTCTGCGCTCGGCCCTTCCGGCTGGCTGGTTTATTGCTGATAAATCTG
GAGCCGGTGAGCGTGGGTCTCGCGGTATCATTGCAGCACTGGGGCCAGATGGTAAGCCCTCCCGTATCGT
AGTTATCTACACGACGGGGAGTCAGGCAACTATGGATGAACGAAATAGACAGATCGCTGAGATAGGTGCC
TCACTGATTAAGCATTGGTAACTGTCAGACCAAGTTTACTCATATATACTTTAGATTGATTTAAAACTTC
ATTTTTAATTTAAAAGGATCTAGGTGAAGATCCTTTTTGATAATCTCATGACCAAAATCCCTTAACGTGA
GTTTTCGTTCCACTGAGCGTCAGACCCCGTAGAAAAGATCAAAGGATCTTCTTGAGATCCTTTTTTTCTG
CGCGTAATCTGCTGCTTGCAAACAAAAAAACCACCGCTACCAGCGGTGGTTTGTTTGCCGGATCAAGAGC
TATCAACTCTTTTTCCGAAGGTAACTGGCTTCAGCAGAGCGCAGATACCAAATACTGTCCTTCTAGTGTA
GCCGTAGTTAGGCCACCACTTCAAGAACTCTGTAGCACCGCCTACATACCTCGCTCTGCTAATCCTGTTA
CCAGTGGCTGCTGCCAGTGGCGATAAGTCGTGTCTTACCGGGTTGGACTCAAGACGATAGTTACCGGATA
AGGCGCAGCGGTCGGGCTGAACGGGGGGTTCGTGCACACAGCCCAGCTTGGAGCGAACGACCTACACCGA
ACTGAGATACCTACAGCGTGAGCTATGAGAAAGCGCCACGCTTCCCGAAGGGAGAAAGGCGGACAGGTAT
CCGGTAAGCGGCAGGGTCGGAACAGGAGAGCGCACGAGGGAGCTTCCAGGGGGAAACGCCTGGTATCTTT
ATAGTCCTGTCGGGTTTCGCCACCTCTGACTTGAGCGTCGATTTTTGTGATGCTCGTCAGGGGGGCGGAG
CCTATGGAAAAACGCCAGCAACGCGGCCCGACCTCGAGCTGGATACTTCCCGTCCGCCAGGGGGACATGC
CGGCGATGCTGAAGGTCGCGCGCATTCCCGATGAAGAGGCCGGTTACCGCCTGTTTGAGGATATAGTAAT
CTTTCTAAATAGCTTTGGATTGGAGGAGTATGGCCACTAATACTAAGTTCAGCTAATAAAAAAATTTGCT
AAAGAACTCCAGAAAAGTAAGCACCTGTTATTGCAATAAAATTAGCCTAATTGAGAGAAGTTTCTATAGA
ATTTTTCATATACTTAACGAGTGCTTTCACCTTTGAATATAGTCCTTCCCACTTATCATCACACTCTCCC
CGATAGCCTTTTCTAGCTATATCCAGTAAAGTTACATGCTCTTTAGGTAAAAGAGGTATAGCCCATTCTG
CAGCGACATCTTTCGAGGTAATTTCACCAGTAGTCACTGTTTGCCACATTCGAGCTAGGGTTAAAATTAC
ATTACGCTCATCACCTTTTATCCCCTCAATTAGTTCTGGCAAAGAATCCTTAATTGCTCTTCGAATATCT
GTCAAAGGTACGGAGACAAGTATACTTGAAGAATCAGGACCAAATAGAGAAATACTATTCTTTCTTGCTT
GTGCTAAAACAATAGCCAAATCAGGATCATAGCTTGGTTCCTGAATTTGTCCATTCTCAAATTCACCCCT
GAGCCACTCACCGTATATAAATTCTCTTTTTGGAGGATATTGCCAAGGGACAACTTCACTCCTATTTATA
ACCGTAACTTCAAGTGGTCTAACAGAATCCGTATTTCCAATCTTTCCTGATATAGTCATTAGTCTTTCTG
TTAGTTTTTTTCGAGTTAATTGAGGTAAACTATGATTCACGACGACTAGAACATCTACATCGCTGTTAAT
GCGTAAACCACCATTTACTGCTGAACCAAATAGATATACTCCAACTATTGAACTTCCAAATAAATCTTTT
ACGATTTTTAATGTTTGAATCGCTTGATTTGGTATTTTTCCGTTAATCAAATTGCTCATGATTTCACCTC
GTTGATTATGTTCATATAAAGTTTATATTGATACTCAATTTACTTACCCTAGATTGGACATATACTTAAA
TTACTGTTCAATAAAGCTGACCGTTAGCGTTTAAGTACATCCTTTCACAATTTGTCTACAGATTAATAAT
TATTCTTTATTATACAGATCGATCCTCTAGACCTAGGCCTTAAGATCTGATCATATGCATCCGCGGGCCC
GGGTTAACGCGTAATCCATGGATCAAGAGACAGGATGAGGATCGTTTCGCATGATTGAACAAGATGGATT
GCACGCAGGTTCTCCGGTGCCCTGAATGAACTGCAGAAAGAGCTGGTAGTTGGCGCACTGTTCGAAGAAC
TGCCGATGTCCAGTAAGATTCTTACTATGCTGGTTGAACCGGATGCTGGTAAAGCTACTTGGGTTGCTGC
TTCTACTTATGGTACCGATACAACTACTGGTGAGGAAGTTAAAGGAGCTCTTAAAGAAATCCACTTCAGT
AGGTGGCCCGGCTCCATGCACCGCGACGCAACGCGGGGAGGCAGACAAGGTATAGGGCGGCGCCTACAAT
CCATGCCAACCCGTTCCATGTGCTCGCCGAGGCGGCATAAATCGCCGTGACGATCAGCGGTCCAGTGATC
GAAGTTAGGCTGGTAAGAGCCGCGAGCGATCCTTGAAGCTGTCCCTGATGGTCGTCATCTACCTGCCTGG
ACAGCATGGCCTGCAACGCGGGCATCCCGATGCCGCCGGAAGCGAGAAGAATCATAATGGGGAAGGCCAT
CCAGCCTCGCGTCGCGACTAAGAAAATGCCGTCAAATCCGCTCGCCATGACTTCACTAACGATGCCTTTG
AAAATCTTCAAGTTCTTTTCTACTAATTCAAGGCGTGTCTCACCAGGTTTTTGGTTTGCTCCGGCGCAAA
TGCAGACAATATCAGCATCCTTGCAGGGTATGTTTCTCTTTGATGTCTTTTTGTTTGTGAAGTATTTCAC
ATTTATATTGTGCAACACTTCACAAACTTTTGCAAGAGAAAAGTTTTGTCTGATTTATGAACAAAAAAGA
AACCATCATTGATGGTTTCTTTCGGTAAGTCCCGTCTAGCCTTGCCCTCAATGGGGAAGAGAACCGCTTA
AGCCCGAGTCATTATATAAACCATTTAGCACGTAATCAAAGCCAGGCTGATTCTGACCGGGCACTTGGGC
GCTGCCATTATTAAAAATCACTTTTGCGTTGGTTGTATCCGTGTCCGCAGGCAGCGTCAGCGTGTAAATT
CCGTCTGCATTTTTAGTCATTGGTTTTCCAGGCCAAGATCCGGTCAATTCAATTACTCGGCTCCCATCAT
GTTTATAGATATAAGCATTTACCTGGCTCCAATGATTCGGATTTTGATAGCCGATGGTTTTGGCCGACGC
TGGATCTCTTTTAACAAAACTGTATTTCTCGGTCCTCGTTACACCATCACTGTTCGTTCCTTTTAACATG
ATGGTGTATGTTTTGCCAAATGGATCTCCTTTTCCGATTGTGAATTGATCTCCATCCTTAAACGCCGTCT
CTGGTCCATTATTGATTTGATAAACGGCTTTTGTTGTATTCGCATCTGCACGCAAGGTAATCGTCAGTTG
ATCATTGAAAGAATGTGTTACACCTGTTTTGTAATTCTCAAGGAAAACATGAGGCGCTTTTGCAATATCA
TCAGGATAAAGCACAGCTACAGACCTGGCATTGATCGTGCCTGTCAGTTTACCATCGTTCACTTGAAATG
AACCCGCTCCAGCTTTATTGTCATACCTGCCATCAGGCAATTTTGTTGCCGTATTGATAGAGACAGAGGA
TGAACCTGCATTTGCCAGCACAACGCCATGTGAGCCGCGCTGATTCATAAATATCTGGTTGTTTCCATTC
GGGTTCGAGAGTTCCTCAGGCTGTCCAGCCATCACATTGTGAAATCTATTGACCGCAGTGATAGCCTGAT
CTTCAAATAAAGCACTCCCGCGATCGCCTATTTGGCTTTTCCCCGGGAACCTCACACCATTTCCGCCTCC
CTCAGGTCTGGAAAAGAAAAGAGGCGTACTGCCTGAACGAGAAGCTATCACCGCCCAGCCTAAACGGATA
TCATCATCGCTCATCCATGTCGACGCTCTCCCTTATGCGACTCCTGCATTAGGAAGCAGCCCAGTAGTAG
GTTGAGGCCGTTGAGCACCGCCGCCGCAAGGAATGGTGCATGCAAGGAGATGGCGCCCAACAGTCCCCCG
GCCACGGGGCCTGCCACCATACCCACGCCGAAACAAGCGCTGAATCAGGCTGCCGATACGGCGAAAGCGA
TGATCCATGAAATGCGTCGTGAGATGTCACGCTATACGTGGAAATCCGCGATTTATCTTGTACTGACGAT
ATTCTTCGTCCTGGCTTCCTGCGTGACGGCATTTACGTGGTTTATGAATGACGGGTATAGCCAGATTGCT
GAAATGCAGAGGATGGAAGCGGTCTGGCAAAAGAAAGCCCCGCTGGCTGACATATCGCGCTGTGACGGAA
AGCCCTGCGTTAAGGTGGACACTCGCACTACGTATGGTGATAAAGAGAATACCTGGATGATTATTAAGAA
ATAACATCATAGAGCACAGAACGCTGTGCGTCGATCTCCGGCGGAGAAAGCATTAATTAAACGTGTCGGG
GGGATCTGATAACCCCAGCAAATAAAGGACATTAAGGATATGGGGTCTGAAGGCCAATAGAACGAAAACG
TACGTTAGTGAAGTAACTGTCTGATATATCGAAACATAATGTACATTGGAAAACGCCATCAAAACGGTGT
CTTTTTAATCGAAAATTGGCACTTAACGGACTTTCTTGTCTACTAATCGATACAAATTCCCCGTAGGCGC
TAGGGACCTCTTTAGCTCCTTGGAAGCTGTCAGTAGTATACCTAATAATTTATCTACATTCCCTTTAGTA
ACGTGTAACTTTCCAAATTTACAAAAGCGACTCATAGAATTATTTCCTCCCGTTAAATAATAGATAACTA
TTAAAAATAGACAATACTTGCTCATAAGTAACGGTACTTAAATTGTTTACTTTGGCGTGTTTCATTGCTT
GATGAAACTGATTTTTAGTAAACAGTTGACGATATTCTCGATTGACCCATTTTGAAACAAAGTACGTATA
TAGCTTCCAATATTTATCTGGAACATCTGTGGTATGGCGGGTAAGTTTTATTAAGACACTGTTTACTTTT
GGTTTAGGATGAAAGCATTCCGCTGGCAGCTTAAGCAATTGCTGAATCGAGACTTGAGTGTGCAAGAGCA
ACCCTAGTGTTCGGTGAATATCCAAGGTACGCTTGTAGAATCCTTCTTCAACAATCAGATAGATGTCAGA
CGCATGGCTTTCAAAAACCACTTTTTTAATAATTTGTGTGCTTAAATGGTAAGGAATACTCCCAACAATT
TTATACCTCTGTTTGTTAGGGAATTGAAACTGTAGAATATCTTGGTGAATTAAAGTGACACGAGTATTCA
GTTTTAATTTTTCTGACGATAAGTTGAATAGATGACTGTCTAATTCAATAGACGTTACCTGTTTACTTAT
TTTAGCCAGTTTCGTCGTTAAATGCCCTTTACCTGTTCCAATTTCGTAAACGGTATCGGTTTCTTTTAAA
TTCAATTGTTTTATTATTTGGTTGAGTACTTTTTCACTCGTTAAAAAGTTTTGAGAATATTTTATATTTT
TGTTCATGTAATCACTCCTTCTTAATTACAAATTTTTAGCATCTAATTTAACTTCAATTCCTATTATACA
AAATTTTAAGATACTGCACTATCAACACACTCTTAAGTTTGCTTCTAAGTCTTATTTCCATAACTTCTTT
TACGTTTCCGCCATTCTTTGCTGTTTCGATTTTTATGATATGGTGCAAGTCAGCACGAACACGAACCGTC
TTATCTCCCATTATATCTTTTTTTGCACTGATTGGTGTATCATTTCGTTTTTCTTTTTGTGCGCCTAAAT
TTCCCACAATCACTCACTTCTTTCTATTTCTTCTTATTCTTATTTTATCATCAACAATCACAAATCACTT
GTGATTTGTGATAAGTGATTTGTGATTAATATATAAAAGCCCTCTTTAAAGGGCTTTTATGTTTATTTTG
AGAAAGATATAAAATCAATATATCCCTTTTCTCCGATTTTTACAACGGCATTGTAGGACTTTCTATCTTT
CGTTTTGATTCCTTTTACCAGGGTTTCTTTTCCCTCTAGTAATTCTTTTACATTTGTTTTGGTGAGTTTT
TTCTTTCTAAAATGTTCAGCTAAAGTAAACTTACATTCAGGATAATTTGAACAACCATAAAACGATTTTT
TTAATACAATATTGTTGCCACACTTAGGACATTTTCCTACAATACTTTTTTCTGCTTCTTTTTCTTTCTG
TTCCTGGTAATCAGAAAAATTTAGTTTTTCTATATCGTTAGGTACAGCTTCCAGTAAATGAACAATGAAT
TTTTTGATATTCGTAATAAAGTTCTCTTGATTGCCTTCTCTTTTACCGATTTTTTTTAAATACGTTTCCC
ATTTAGCCGTCATTTCAGCACTCGTTAAAAGGTGCTGACTTTCAACTGCCTGGCACAATAATTTTCCTTT
TTCAGTTACAACAAGCTCCAATACGCAAACCGCCTCTCCCCGCGCGTTGGCCGATTCATTAATGCAGCTG
GCACGACAGGTTTCCCGACTGGAAAGCGGGCAGTGAGCGCAACGCAATTAATGTGAGTTAGCTCACTCAT
TAGGCACCCCAGGCTTTACACTTTATGCTTCCGGCTCGTATGTTGTGTGGAATTGTGAGCGGATAACAAT
TTCACACAGGAAACAGCTATGACCATGATTACGCCAAGCTTGCATGCCTGCAGGTCGACTCTAGAGGATC
CCCGGGTACCGAGCTCGAATTCGCGGCCGCGCTAGCAAAGGAGAAGAACTTTTCACTGGAGTTGTCCCAA
TTCTTGTTGAATTAGATGGTGATGTTAATGGGCACAAATTTTCTGTCAGTGGAGAGGGTGAAGGTGATGC
TACATACGGAAAGCTTACCCTTAAATTTATTTGCACTACTGGAAAACTACCTGTTCCATGGCCAACACTT
GTCACTACTTTGACCTATGGTGTTCAATGCTTTTCCCGTTATCCGGATCATATGAAACGGCATGACTTTT
TCAAGAGTGCCATGCCCGAAGGTTATGTACAGGAACGCACTATATCTTTCAAAGATGACGGGAACTACAA
GACGCGTGCTGAAGTCAAGTTTGAAGGTGATACCCTTGTTAATCGTATCGAGTTAAAAGGTATTGATTTT
AAAGAAGATGGAAACATTCTCGGACACAAACTCGAGTACAACTATAACTCACACAATGTATACATCACGG
CAGACAAACAAAAGAATGGAATCAAAGCTAACTTCAAAATTCGCCACAACATTGAAGATGGATCCGTTCA
ACTAGCAGACCATTATCAACAAAATACTCCAATTGGCGATGGCCCTGTCCTTTTACCAGACAACCATTAC
CTGTCGACACAATCTGCCCTTTCGAAAGATCCCAACGAAAAGCGTGACCACATGGTCCTTCTTGAGTTTG
TAACTGCTGCTGGGATTACACATGGCATGGATGAGCTCTACAAATAATAAGGCCGGCCAATAAAGATCCT
AGGACGCCGCCAAGCCAGCTTAAACCCAGCTCAATGAGCTGGGTTTTTTGTTTGTTAAAAATGAAGAAGA
AACTGTGAAGCGTATTTAACTAGTAAAATCTAAGACATATCATGATTTATAAAAACAAAAAAACCTTGCA
GGATATGCAAGGCTTCTGGATGACCCGTACGGGATTCGAACTCCGGATGTGAGCGCCGGTCGCTACCATT
ACCAGTTGGTCTGGTGTCAAAAATAATAATAACCGGGCAGGCCATGTCTGCCCGTATTTCGCGTAAGGAA
ATCCATTATGTACTATTTAATTCTGCGTGACATCCCATCGATCAGACCAGTTTTTAATTTGTGTGTTTCC
ATGTGTCCAGTTTGGAATACTCTTAACCTCATTGGAAATCGCGGCATAATCACTGGTGGTATGATTGATG
ACCGCGTCAACAATGACCTTTATGCCATATTCTTCAGCGGCTGCACACATTTCTTTAAATTCTTGTTCAG
TACCTAAGTAACGGTTGCCAATTTGATACGATGTCGGCTGATACAGCCAGTACCAGTTCGACATGCTTTT
ATCTCCTTGATTCCCTTCCTTTACTTGGTTAATCGGAGATGTCTGAATGGCTGTATATCCTGCATCATGA
ATATCCTTCATATTGTGTTTTAACGTATTGAACGACCAATTCCATGCATGAAGAATGGTTCCGCTTTTGA
TCGACGGTGCTGTAAGCTCATTCGATTTGTTCGCCGTTTCAGCACTCGCAGCCGCCGGTCCTGCCAGAAC
CAAATGAAACAGCAATAAAAATCCAGCGAATAACGGCAGTAAAGAGGTTTTGAATCGTTTTGCAAACATT
CTTGACACTCCTTATTTGATTTTTTGAAGACTTACTTCGGAGTCAAAAATCCCTCTTACTTCATTCTTCC
GCTTCCTCCTTTCAAACCGATGTGAAGACTGGAGAATTTTGTT
