>Addgene plasmid #61044 | pAE03 | addgene partial sequence | sequence record 100786 | GFP-F 5'-GGTCCTTCTTGAGTTTGTAAC-3'
TGGCATGGATGAGCTCTACAAATAATAAGGCCGGCCAATAAAGATCCTAGGACGCCGCCAAGCCAGCTTA
AACCCAGCTCAATGAGCTGGGTTTTTTGTTTGTTAAAAATGAAGAAGAAACTGTGAAGCGTATTTAACTA
GTAAAATCTAAGACATATCATGATTTATAAAAACAAAAAAACCTTGCAGGATATGCAAGGCTTCTGGATG
ACCCGTACGGGATTCGAACTCCGGATGTGAGCGCCGGTCGCTACCATTACCAGTTGGTCTGGTGTCAAAA
ATAATAATAACCGGGCAGGCCATGTCTGCCCGTATTTCGCGTAAGGAAATCCATTATGTACTATTTAATT
CTGCGTGACATCCCATCGATCAGACCAGTTTTTAATTTGTGTGTTTCCATGTGTCCAGTTTGGAATACTC
TTAACCTCATTGGAAATCGCGGCATAATCACTGGTGGTATGATTGATGACCGCGTCAACAATGACCTTTA
TGCCATATTCTTCAGCGGCTGCACACATTTCTTTAAATTCTTGTTCAGTACCTAAGTAACGGTTGCCAAT
TTGATACGATGTCGGCTGATACAGCCAGTACCAGTTCGACATGCTTTTATCTCCTTGATTCCCTTCCTTT
ACTTGGTTAATCGGAGATGTCTGAATGGCTGTATATCCTGCATCATGAATATCCTTCATATTGTGTTTTA
ACGTATTGAACGACCAATTCCATGCATGAAGAATGGTTCCGCTTTTGATCGACGGTGCTGTAAGCTCATT
CGATTTGTTCGCCGTTTCAGCACTCGCAGCCGCCGGTCCTGCCAGAACCAAATGAAACAGCAATAAAAAT
CCAGCGAATAACGGCAGTAAAGAGGTTTTGAATCGTTTTGCAAACATTCTTGACACTCCTTATTTGATTT
TTTGAAGACTTACTTCGGAGTCAAAAATCCCTCTTACTTCATTCTTCCGCTTCCTCCTTTCAAACCGATG
TGA
