>Addgene plasmid #61044 | pAE03 | addgene partial sequence | sequence record 100787 | AbChat-1 5'-cctaatgcaggagtcgcataagggagagcgtcg-3'
ATGGATGAGCGATGATGATATCCGTTTAGGCTGGGCGGTGATAGCTTCTCGTTCAGGCAGTACGCCTCTT
TTCTTTTCCAGACCTGAGGGAGGCGGAAATGGTGTGAGGTTCCCGGGGAAAAGCCAAATAGGCGATCGCG
GGAGTGCTTTATTTGAAGATCAGGCTATCACTGCGGTCAATAGATTTCACAATGTGATGGCTGGACAGCC
TGAGGAACTCTCGAACCCGAATGGAAACAACCAGATATTTATGAATCAGCGCGGCTCACATGGCGTTGTG
CTGGCAAATGCAGGTTCATCCTCTGTCTCTATCAATACGGCAACAAAATTGCCTGATGGCAGGTATGACA
ATAAAGCTGGAGCGGGTTCATTTCAAGTGAACGATGGTAAACTGACAGGCACGATCAATGCCAGGTCTGT
AGCTGTGCTTTATCCTGATGATATTGCAAAAGCGCCTCATGTTTTCCTTGAGAATTACAAAACAGGTGTA
ACACATTCTTTCAATGATCAACTGACGATTACCTTGCGTGCAGATGCGAATACAACAAAAGCCGTTTATC
AAATCAATAATGGACCAGAGACGGCGTTTAAGGATGGAGATCAATTCACAATCGGAAAAGGAGATCCATT
TGGCAAAACATACACCATCATGTTAAAAGGAACGAACAGTGATGGTGTAACGAGGACCGAGAAATACAGT
TTTGTTAAAAGAGATCCAGCGTCGGCCAAAACCATCGGCTATCAAAATCCGAATCATTGGAGCCAGGTAA
ATGCTTATATCTATAAACATGATGGGAGCCGAGTAATTGAATTGACCGGATCTTGGCCTGGAAAACCAAT
GACTAAAAATGCAGACGGAATTTACACGCTGACGCTGCCTGCGGACACGGATACAACCAACGCAAAAGTG
ATTTTTAATAATGGCAGCGCCCAAGTGCCCGGTCAGAATCAGCCTGGCTTTGATTACGTGCTAAATGGTT
TATATAATGACTCGGGCTTAAGCGGTTCTCTTCCCCATTGAGGGCAAGGCTAGACGGGACTTACCGAAAG
