>Addgene plasmid #61044 | pAE03 | depositor partial sequence | sequence record 103277 | 361_pAE03_3
ATCACTCCTTCTTAATTACAAATTTTTAGCATCTAATTTAACTTCAATTCCTATTATACAAAATTTTAAG
ATACTGCACTATCAACACACTCTTAAGTTTGCTTCTAAGTCTTATTTCCATAACTTCTTTTACGTTTCCG
CCATTCTTTGCTGTTTCGATTTTTATGATATGGTGCAAGTCAGCACGAACACGAACCGTCTTATCTCCCA
TTATATCTTTTTTTGCACTGATTGGTGTATCATTTCGTTTTTCTTTTTGTGCGCCTAAATTTCCCACAAT
CACTCACTTCTTTCTATTTCTTCTTATTCTTATTTTATCATCAACAATCACAAATCACTTGTGATTTGTG
ATAAGTGATTTGTGATTAATATATAAAAGCCCTCTTTAAAGGGCTTTTATGTTTATTTTGAGAAAGATAT
AAAATCAATATATCCCTTTTCTCCGATTTTTACAACGGCATTGTAGGACTTTCTATCTTTCGTTTTGATT
CCTTTTACCAGGGTTTCTTTTCCCTCTAGTAATTCTTTTACATTTGTTTTGGTGAGTTTTTTCTTTCTAA
AATGTTCAGCTAAAGTAAACTTACATTCAGGATAATTTGAACAACCATAAAACGATTTTTTTAATACAAT
ATTGTTGCCACACTTAGGACATTTTCCTACAATACTTTTTTCTGCTTCTTTTTCTTTCTGTTCCTGGTAA
TCAGAAAAATTTAGTTTTTCTATATCGTTAGGTACAGCTTCCAGTAAATGAACAATGAATTTTTTGATAT
TCGTAATAAAGTTCTCTTGATTGCCTTCTCTTTTACCGATTTTTTTTAAATACGTTTCCCATTTAGCCGT
CATTTCAGCACTCGTTAAAAGGTGCTGACTTTCAACTGCCTGGCACAATAATTTTCCTTTTTCAGTTACA
ACAAGCTCCAATACGCAAACCGCCTCTCCCCGCGCGTTGGCCGATTCATTAATGCAGCTGGCACGACAGG
TTTCCCGACTGGAAAGCGGGCAGTGAGCGCAACGCAATTAATGTGAGTTAGCTCACTCATTAGGCACCCC
AGGCTTTACACTTTATGCTTCCGGCTCGTATGTTG
