>Addgene plasmid #61044 | pAE03 | depositor partial sequence | sequence record 103278 | 360_pAE03_2
TTTTTTTGTTTTTATAAATCATGATATGTCTTAGATTTTACTAGTTAAATACGCTTCACAGTTTCTTCTT
CATTTTTAACAAACAAAAAACCCAGCTCATTGAGCTGGGTTTAAGCTGGCTTGGCGGCGTCCTAGGATCT
TTATTGGCCGGCCTTATTATTTGTAGAGCTCATCCATGCCATGTGTAATCCCAGCAGCAGTTACAAACTC
AAGAAGGACCATGTGGTCACGCTTTTCGTTGGGATCTTTCGAAAGGGCAGATTGTGTCGACAGGTAATGG
TTGTCTGGTAAAAGGACAGGGCCATCGCCAATTGGAGTATTTTGTTGATAATGGTCTGCTAGTTGAACGG
ATCCATCTTCAATGTTGTGGCGAATTTTGAAGTTAGCTTTGATTCCATTCTTTTGTTTGTCTGCCGTGAT
GTATACATTGTGTGAGTTATAGTTGTACTCGAGTTTGTGTCCGAGAATGTTTCCATCTTCTTTAAAATCA
ATACCTTTTAACTCGATACGATTAACAAGGGTATCACCTTCAAACTTGACTTCAGCACGCGTCTTGTAGT
TCCCGTCATCTTTGAAAGATATAGTGCGTTCCTGTACATAACCTTCGGGCATGGCACTCTTGAAAAAGTC
ATGCCGTTTCATATGATCCGG
