>Addgene plasmid #61044 | pAE03 | depositor partial sequence | sequence record 103279 | 359_pAE03_1
GGGATCTTTCGAAAGGGCAGATTGTGTCGACAGGTAATGGTTGTCTGGTAAAAGGACAGGGCCATCGCCA
ATTGGAGTATTTTGTTGATAATGGTCTGCTAGTTGAACGGATCCATCTTCAATGTTGTGGCGAATTTTGA
AGTTAGCTTTGATTCCATTCTTTTGTTTGTCTGCCGTGATGTATACATTGTGTGAGTTATAGTTGTACTC
GAGTTTGTGTCCGAGAATGTTTCCATCTTCTTTAAAATCAATACCTTTTAACTCGATACGATTAACAAGG
GTATCACCTTCAAACTTGACTTCAGCACGCGTCTTGTAGTTCCCGTCATCTTTGAAAGATATAGTGCGTT
CCTGTACATAACCTTCGGGCATGGCACTCTTGAAAAAGTCATGCCGTTTCATATGATCCGGATAACGGGA
AAAGCATTGAACACCATAGGTCAAAGTAGTGACAAGTGTTGGCCATGGAACAGGTAGTTTTCCAGTAGTG
CAAATAAATTTAAGGGTAAGCTTTCCGTATGTAGCATCACCTTCACCCTCTCCACTGACAGAAAATTTGT
GCCCATTAACATCACCATCTAATTCAACAAGAATTGGGACAACTCCAGTGAAAAGTTCTTCTCCTTTGCT
AGCGCGGCCGCGAATTCGAGCTCGGTACCCGGGGATCCTCTAGAGTCGACCTGCAGGCATGCAAGCTTGG
CGTAATCATGGTCATAGCTGTTTCCTGTGTGAAATTGTTATCCGCTCACAATTCCACACAACATACGAGC
CGGAAGCATAAAGTGTAAAGCCTGGGGTGCCTAATGAGTGAGCTAACTCACATTAATTGCGTTGCGCTCA
CTGCCCGCTTTCCAGTCGGGAAACCTGTCGTGCCAGCTGCATTAATGAATCGGCCAACGCGCGGGGAGAG
GCGGTTTGCGTATTGGAGCTTGTTGTAACTGAAAAAGGAAAATTATTGTGCCAGGCAGTTGAAAGTCAGC
ACCTTTTAACGAGTGCTGAAATGACGGCTAAATGGGAAACGTATTTAAAAAAA
