>Addgene plasmid #61044 | pAE03 | addgene partial sequence | sequence record 104114 | pAE03_3 5'-CACTCGTTAAAAAGTTTTGAG-3'
TTTTGTTCATGTAATCACTCCTTCTTAATTACAAATTTTTAGCATCTAATTTAACTTCAATTCCTATTAT
ACAAAATTTTAAGATACTGCACTATCAACACACTCTTAAGTTTGCTTCTAAGTCTTATTTCCATAACTTC
TTTTACGTTTCCGCCATTCTTTGCTGTTTCGATTTTTATGATATGGTGCAAGTCAGCACGAACACGAACC
GTCTTATCTCCCATTATATCTTTTTTTGCACTGATTGGTGTATCATTTCGTTTTTCTTTTTGTGCGCCTA
AATTTCCCACAATCACTCACTTCTTTCTATTTCTTCTTATTCTTATTTTATCATCAACAATCACAAATCA
CTTGTGATTTGTGATAAGTGATTTGTGATTAATATATAAAAGCCCTCTTTAAAGGGCTTTTATGTTTATT
TTGAGAAAGATATAAAATCAATATATCCCTTTTCTCCGATTTTTACAACGGCATTGTAGGACTTTCTATC
TTTCGTTTTGATTCCTTTTACCAGGGTTTCTTTTCCCTCTAGTAATTCTTTTACATTTGTTTTGGTGAGT
TTTTTCTTTCTAAAATGTTCAGCTAAAGTAAACTTACATTCAGGATAATTTGAACAACCATAAAACGATT
TTTTTAATACAATATTGTTGCCACACTTAGGACATTTTCCTACAATACTTTTTTCTGCTTCTTTTTCTTT
CTGTTCCTGGTAATCAGAAAAATTTAGTTTTTCTATATCGTTAGGTACAGCTTCCAGTAAATGAACAATG
AATTTTTTGATATTCGTAATAAAGTTCTCTTGATTGCCTTCTCTTTTACCGATTTT
