>Addgene plasmid #61044 | pAE03 | addgene partial sequence | sequence record 104115 | pAE03_1 5'-GTTACAAACTCAAGAAGGACC-3'
AAGGGCAGATTGTGTCGACAGGTAATGGTTGTCTGGTAAAAGGACAGGGCCATCGCCAATTGGAGTATTT
TGTTGATAATGGTCTGCTAGTTGAACGGATCCATCTTCAATGTTGTGGCGAATTTTGAAGTTAGCTTTGA
TTCCATTCTTTTGTTTGTCTGCCGTGATGTATACATTGTGTGAGTTATAGTTGTACTCGAGTTTGTGTCC
GAGAATGTTTCCATCTTCTTTAAAATCAATACCTTTTAACTCGATACGATTAACAAGGGTATCACCTTCA
AACTTGACTTCAGCACGCGTCTTGTAGTTCCCGTCATCTTTGAAAGATATAGTGCGTTCCTGTACATAAC
CTTCGGGCATGGCACTCTTGAAAAAGTCATGCCGTTTCATATGATCCGGATAACGGGAAAAGCATTGAAC
ACCATAGGTCAAAGTAGTGACAAGTGTTGGCCATGGAACAGGTAGTTTTCCAGTAGTGCAAATAAATTTA
AGGGTAAGCTTTCCGTATGTAGCATCACCTTCACCCTCTCCACTGACAGAAAATTTGTGCCCATTAACAT
CACCATCTAATTCAACAAGAATTGGGACAACTCCAGTGAAAAGTTCTTCTCCTTTGCTAGCGCGGCCGCG
AATTCGAGCTCGGTACCCGGGGATCCTCTAGAGTCGACCTGCAGGCATGCAAGCTTGGCGTAATCATGGT
CATAGCTGTTTCCTGTGTGAAATTGTTATCCGCTCACAATTCCACACAACATACGAGCCGGAAGCATAAA
GTGTAAAGCCTGGGGTGCCTAATGAGTGAGCTAACTCACATTAATTGCGTTGCGCTCACTGCCCGCTTTC
CAGTCGGGAAACCTGTCGTGCCAGCTGCATTAATGAATCGGCCAACGCGCGGG
